>Addgene plasmid #87420 | AICSDP-1:PXN-EGFP | addgene full sequence | sequence record 173974 | Addgene NGS Result
TCGCGCGTTTCGGTGATGACGGTGAAAACCTCTGACACATGCAGCTCCCGGAGACGGTCACAGCTTGTCT
GTAAGCGGATGCCGGGAGCAGACAAGCCCGTCAGGGCGCGTCAGCGGGTGTTGGCGGGTGTCGGGGCTGG
CTTAACTATGCGGCATCAGAGCAGATTGTACTGAGAGTGCACCATATGCGGTGTGAAATACCGCACAGAT
GCGTAAGGAGAAAATACCGCATCAGGCGCCATTCGCCATTCAGGCTGCGCAACTGTTGGGAAGGGCGATC
GGTGCGGGCCTCTTCGCTATTACGCCAGCTGGCGAAAGGGGGATGTGCTGCAAGGCGATTAAGTTGGGTA
ACGCCAGGGTTTTCCCAGTCACGACGTTGTAAAACGACGGCCAGTGAATTCGAAAAGTGCCACCTGACGT
CCTCTGCCTGCTGAGTTCCAGTGATTCTCCCGCCTCAGCCTCCCAAGTAGCTGAGATTACAGGCACACGC
CCCCATGCCTGGCTAATTTTTTGTATTTTCAGTAGAGACGGGGTTTCACCATGTTGGCCAAGCTGGTCTT
GAACTCCTGACCTCAGGTGATCCGCCTCCCTTGGCCTCCCAAAGTGCTGGGATTACAAGTGTGAGCCACC
TCACCCGGCCCCTCTCAGAGCCTTTTCTACCTATATGTGATGTGAATCTCCAATGAGAATCTAGGAGGCA
GAGTTTGACTACAGACCAGTGTCACACCTGTGTTTCTGGGAACACTGTTACAGCCACCTGGCTAAGTGCT
CAGGAGTCAGACCTGTGTATGAATCCAGGCTGTGACCTCAGTAGCTGCATGACCCTGGGCAAGTTACTTC
ACCTGTGTGCTTCAGTTGCCTCCCCTGTTGGGAGAACTAAATAATCCCAGCCCTGTGGGAGGCCGAGGTG
GGAGGATTGCAGGAGGCCACATTTGACCAGCATGGGCAATATAGTGAGACCCCCATCTCTACAAAAAAAA
TTTATTTAATAAAATAAAAATGAAAAATGAGCGTTTAGGACAACACGGCACATGGGAAACGCCTAGCAAG
TAGGAGTCACTCCGAGCGTGCCGACTATGCCCACCTCGGCCCCATCACACAGGGTGCAGCTCTAGCCCGA
GGGGCAGCTCCCTGAGCCCCTCTCTCCGCCTGGCAGGAATGCTTCACGCCATTCGTGAACGGCAGCTTCT
TCGAGCACGACGGGCAGCCCTACTGTGAGGTGCACTACCACGAGCGGCGCGGCTCGCTGTGTTCTGGCTG
CCAGAAGCCCATCACCGGCCGCTGCATCACCGCCATGGCCAAGAAGTTCCACCCCGAGCACTTCGTCTGT
GCCTTCTGCCTCAAGCAGCTCAACAAGGGCAACTTCAAGGAGCAGAACGACAAGCCTTACTGTCAGAACT
GCTTACTCAAGCTCTTCTGCGGTACCAGCGGCGGAAGCGTGAGCAAGGGCGAGGAGCTGTTCACCGGGGT
GGTGCCCATCCTGGTCGAGCTGGACGGCGACGTAAACGGCCACAAGTTCAGCGTGTCCGGCGAGGGCGAG
GGCGATGCCACCTACGGCAAGCTGACCCTGAAGTTCATCTGCACCACCGGCAAGCTGCCCGTGCCCTGGC
CCACCCTCGTGACCACCCTGACCTACGGCGTGCAGTGCTTCAGCCGCTACCCCGACCACATGAAGCAGCA
CGACTTCTTCAAGTCCGCCATGCCCGAAGGCTACGTCCAGGAGCGCACCATCTTCTTCAAGGACGACGGC
AACTACAAGACCCGCGCCGAGGTGAAGTTCGAGGGCGACACCCTGGTGAACCGCATCGAGCTGAAGGGCA
TCGACTTCAAGGAGGACGGCAACATCCTGGGGCACAAGCTGGAGTACAACTACAACAGCCACAACGTCTA
TATCATGGCCGACAAGCAGAAGAACGGCATCAAGGTGAACTTCAAGATCCGCCACAACATCGAGGACGGC
AGCGTGCAGCTCGCCGACCACTACCAGCAGAACACCCCCATCGGCGACGGCCCCGTGCTGCTGCCCGACA
ACCACTACCTGAGCACCCAGTCCGCCCTGAGCAAAGACCCCAACGAGAAGCGCGATCACATGGTCCTGCT
GGAGTTCGTGACCGCCGCCGGGATCACTCTCGGCATGGACGAGCTGTACAAGTAATGATAGGTGCCCTGC
CCCTGTCTCTGCCCCCCTTCCCCAGCCAGCATCACCAACTGCGACTGTGACCTAGAGACTTCACCCGGGG
GTGAAGGGGTAAACCCGACTGAAACTGGAACCCTTGTCCTCCGCTGGTGCGGGATGGACAGAGGGCCGTG
AGGGGTCCCCCTGCTTGTCTTCACCCCTGCCAGAGCCTCTGGGCCCCCTCCTCCCTCCTGTAGCTCTCCC
TAGGCTGCCCACTCTCCATCCTCCCCAGGGGTAGAGGCTGGGGGCTCCACCCCAGCCCATGTACGTCCCC
ACGAACTGGCCTGGCCAGCACCCCACACTGGAGCCATCTCTTCCTCATATTTCAGCAGTGCAGCCGGGGG
GCAGGGAAGGGCAGGCAGGGTCTGTTGGGGTCTCTTTTTATCCTTATTCCTCCCCCGACCTAATTGTCTT
TGTTCTGTGATTATTGGGGGACACCCGGCTCCCTCCAGACAATGCCAGCATAAATCCATCCATCCAAAGG
CAGAGAACCAAAGGGGCCATGGAAGGTTCTCTGTGCTCCTCCTACCCTTCCAGTGCCCTAGGCCTGGCGA
CTGCCCCTGCCTTTTAGACCCGCCCTCCCCTTTTATACCTGCTCTTGTTCTACTGAGAAAAGCCTCTCCA
GCAATAATGTTTTCTAGTCACTTCCTCCGTCTCCGTGACGGCGTGCCTGGACACTGTACCGACTTTGATA
GATTTCTACACTGAGGTTTGAATTCATATCGCCTGAGTTGCTTTTACTTCTCTATACAAAATGATTTTGA
AGAGATTTTAAAGACGTTCCCTTTTGTATTCTCTTCCTCATCCACCGCCACTGGGCCTGTCACTGATGGT
GGCTCTGGTGTGAAGTTTGCTTTGTACTGAGGGTTGGGGTGGGGAAGCAATTTGTATTTTATTGTTTCTT
AGCACAAGCAGGTGAACTGGGAGCAGCTCTGTGACTCCCCCTCTTTCACTTCATAGCTCACCAGGACTGT
TTTATAAACTACGTCTAAGAAACCATTATTATCCTCTAGAGTCGACCTGCAGGCATGCAAGCTTGGCGTA
ATCATGGTCATAGCTGTTTCCTGTGTGAAATTGTTATCCGCTCACAATTCCACACAACATACGAGCCGGA
AGCATAAAGTGTAAAGCCTGGGGTGCCTAATGAGTGAGCTAACTCACATTAATTGCGTTGCGCTCACTGC
CCGCTTTCCAGTCGGGAAACCTGTCGTGCCAGCTGCATTAATGAATCGGCCAACGCGCGGGGAGAGGCGG
TTTGCGTATTGGGCGCTCTTCCGCTTCCTCGCTCACTGACTCGCTGCGCTCGGTCGTTCGGCTGCGGCGA
GCGGTATCAGCTCACTCAAAGGCGGTAATACGGTTATCCACAGAATCAGGGGATAACGCAGGAAAGAACA
TGTGAGCAAAAGGCCAGCAAAAGGCCAGGAACCGTAAAAAGGCCGCGTTGCTGGCGTTTTTCCATAGGCT
CCGCCCCCCTGACGAGCATCACAAAAATCGACGCTCAAGTCAGAGGTGGCGAAACCCGACAGGACTATAA
AGATACCAGGCGTTTCCCCCTGGAAGCTCCCTCGTGCGCTCTCCTGTTCCGACCCTGCCGCTTACCGGAT
ACCTGTCCGCCTTTCTCCCTTCGGGAAGCGTGGCGCTTTCTCATAGCTCACGCTGTAGGTATCTCAGTTC
GGTGTAGGTCGTTCGCTCCAAGCTGGGCTGTGTGCACGAACCCCCCGTTCAGCCCGACCGCTGCGCCTTA
TCCGGTAACTATCGTCTTGAGTCCAACCCGGTAAGACACGACTTATCGCCACTGGCAGCAGCCACTGGTA
ACAGGATTAGCAGAGCGAGGTATGTAGGCGGTGCTACAGAGTTCTTGAAGTGGTGGCCTAACTACGGCTA
CACTAGAAGAACAGTATTTGGTATCTGCGCTCTGCTGAAGCCAGTTACCTTCGGAAAAAGAGTTGGTAGC
TCTTGATCCGGCAAACAAACCACCGCTGGTAGCGGTGGTTTTTTTGTTTGCAAGCAGCAGATTACGCGCA
GAAAAAAAGGATCTCAAGAAGATCCTTTGATCTTTTCTACGGGGTCTGACGCTCAGTGGAACGAAAACTC
ACGTTAAGGGATTTTGGTCATGAGATTATCAAAAAGGATCTTCACCTAGATCCTTTTAAATTAAAAATGA
AGTTTTAAATCAATCTAAAGTATATATGAGTAAACTTGGTCTGACAGTTACCAATGCTTAATCAGTGAGG
CACCTATCTCAGCGATCTGTCTATTTCGTTCATCCATAGTTGCCTGACTCCCCGTCGTGTAGATAACTAC
GATACGGGAGGGCTTACCATCTGGCCCCAGTGCTGCAATGATACCGCGAGACCCACGCTCACCGGCTCCA
GATTTATCAGCAATAAACCAGCCAGCCGGAAGGGCCGAGCGCAGAAGTGGTCCTGCAACTTTATCCGCCT
CCATCCAGTCTATTAATTGTTGCCGGGAAGCTAGAGTAAGTAGTTCGCCAGTTAATAGTTTGCGCAACGT
TGTTGCCATTGCTACAGGCATCGTGGTGTCACGCTCGTCGTTTGGTATGGCTTCATTCAGCTCCGGTTCC
CAACGATCAAGGCGAGTTACATGATCCCCCATGTTGTGCAAAAAAGCGGTTAGCTCCTTCGGTCCTCCGA
TCGTTGTCAGAAGTAAGTTGGCCGCAGTGTTATCACTCATGGTTATGGCAGCACTGCATAATTCTCTTAC
TGTCATGCCATCCGTAAGATGCTTTTCTGTGACTGGTGAGTACTCAACCAAGTCATTCTGAGAATAGTGT
ATGCGGCGACCGAGTTGCTCTTGCCCGGCGTCAATACGGGATAATACCGCGCCACATAGCAGAACTTTAA
AAGTGCTCATCATTGGAAAACGTTCTTCGGGGCGAAAACTCTCAAGGATCTTACCGCTGTTGAGATCCAG
TTCGATGTAACCCACTCGTGCACCCAACTGATCTTCAGCATCTTTTACTTTCACCAGCGTTTCTGGGTGA
GCAAAAACAGGAAGGCAAAATGCCGCAAAAAAGGGAATAAGGGCGACACGGAAATGTTGAATACTCATAC
TCTTCCTTTTTCAATATTATTGAAGCATTTATCAGGGTTATTGTCTCATGAGCGGATACATATTTGAATG
TATTTAGAAAAATAAACAAATAGGGGTTCCGCGCACATTTCCCCGAAAAGTGCCACCTGACGTCTAAGAA
ACCATTATTATCATGACATTAACCTATAAAAATAGGCGTATCACGAGGCCCTTTCGTC
Features (pLannotate 1.2.2; 15 found; start..end, strand, type, name):
    137..236     +  misc_feature   bom (fragment): basis of mobility region from pBR322
    242..399     -  CDS            lacZα (fragment): LacZα fragment of β-galactosidase; lacZ fragment
    418..519     +  CDS            LINC00596 (fragment): CN165_HUMAN - Also known as C14orf165. Protein uncertain: Swiss-Prot protein existence level 5. From Homo sapiens (Human).
    539..631     -  CDS            C8orf17 (fragment): MOST1_HUMAN - Experimental evidence at protein level: Swiss-Prot protein existence level 1. May be involved in cell survival, proliferation and progression of cancer cells. From Homo sapiens (Human).
   1157..1417    +  CDS            LPXN (fragment): LPXN_HUMAN - Also known as LDLP. Experimental evidence at protein level: Swiss-Prot protein existence level 1. Transcriptional coactivator for androgen receptor (AR) and serum response factor (SRF). Contributes to the regulation of cell adhesion, spreading and cell migration and acts as a negative regulator in integrin-mediated cell adhesion events. Suppresses the integrin- induced tyrosine phosphorylation of paxillin (PXN). May play a critical role as an adapter protein in the formation of the adhesion zone in osteoclasts. Negatively regulates B-cell antigen receptor (BCR) signaling. From Hom
   1439..2155    +  CDS            EGFP: the original enhanced GFP (Yang et al., 1996) mammalian codon-optimized
   3181..3214    +  misc_feature   MCS (fragment): pUC18/19 multiple cloning site
   3251..3267    -  protein_bind   lac operator: The lac repressor binds to the lac operator to inhibit transcription in E. coli. This inhibition can be relieved by adding lactose or isopropyl-β-D-thiogalactopyranoside (IPTG). lac repressor encoded by lacI
   3275..3305    -  promoter       lac promoter: promoter for the E. coli lac operon
   3320..3341    -  protein_bind   CAP binding site: CAP binding activates transcription in the presence of cAMP. E. coli catabolite activator protein
   3354..3446    -  CDS            lacI (fragment): lac repressor; lacI; The lac repressor binds to the lac operator to inhibit transcription in E. coli. This inhibition can be relieved by adding lactose or isopropyl-β-D-thiogalactopyranoside (IPTG).
   3629..4217    -  rep_origin     ori: high-copy-number ColE1/pMB1/pBR322/pUC origin of replication
   4388..5248    -  CDS            AmpR: β-lactamase; bla; confers resistance to ampicillin, carbenicillin, and related antibiotics
   5249..5353    -  promoter       AmpR promoter: bla
   5448..35      +  CDS            rop (fragment) (across the origin): Rop protein, which maintains plasmids at low copy number; rop
