[The description below was written by a language model from this plasmid's Addgene catalogue record and pLannotate feature annotations shown in this document.]
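Description:
AICSDP-1:PXN-EGFP is a CRISPR/Cas9 homology-directed repair donor template built on the pUC19 backbone and designed to add an EGFP tag to the C-terminus of the endogenous human paxillin (PXN) gene. The 5,448 nt plasmid is propagated in E. coli as a high-copy plasmid through the ColE1/pUC-type origin and is selected with ampicillin via the β-lactamase gene and its own promoter. The remaining backbone annotations (lac promoter, operator and CAP site, and fragments of lacZα, the multiple cloning site, lacI, bom and rop) are pUC19 remnants flanking the insertion site and play no role in the donor function.

The roughly 2.7 kb insert, assembled by Gibson cloning, consists of a 5′ homology arm from the PXN locus, a short flexible linker fused in frame to mammalian codon-optimized EGFP, and a 3′ homology arm. The annotation software labels part of the 5′ arm, just upstream of EGFP, as an LPXN fragment. This most likely reflects similarity between the terminal PXN coding sequence and its paralog leupaxin, and the other small human hits in that arm are probably incidental matches to genomic sequence. The arms carry point mutations that disrupt the crRNA binding sites, so that Cas9 does not cut the donor or recut the edited allele. No mammalian promoter is annotated. Although the plasmid is catalogued under mammalian expression, the fusion is expected to be expressed only after integration, under native PXN regulation.

The depositors used the plasmid with locus-specific Cas9 reagents to tag paxillin in WTC human induced pluripotent stem cells. They note that transfected cells can vary in fluorescence intensity, likely owing to editing precision, so sorting, subcloning and PCR-based screening are advised to identify precisely edited clones.
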