Addgene plasmid #87420: AICSDP-1:PXN-EGFP
Purpose: Homology arms and linker-EGFP sequence for C-terminus tagging of human PXN
Depositing lab: Allen Institute for Cell Science. Depositing organization: Allen Institute. Publication: Systematic gene tagging using CRISPR/Cas9 in human stem cells to illuminate cell organization. Roberts B, Haupt A, Tucker A, Grancharova T, Arakaki J, Fuqua MA, Nelson A, Hookway C, Ludmann SA, Mueller IA, Yang R, Horwitz R, Rafelski SM, Gunawardane RN. Mol Biol Cell. 2017 Oct 15;28(21):2854-2874. doi: 10.1091/mbc.E17-03-0209. Epub 2017 Aug 16. PubMed 28814507.
Backbone
  Vector backbone: pUC19
  Backbone manufacturer: New England BioLabs
  Vector type: Mammalian Expression, CRISPR ; Donor Template
Growth in bacteria
  Bacterial resistance: Ampicillin, 100 μg/mL
  Growth temperature: 37°C
  Growth strain: DH5alpha
  Copy number: High Copy
Gene/Insert
  Gene/Insert name: PXN Homology Arms with linker-EGFP (alt name: PXN)
  Species: H. sapiens (human)
  Insert size (bp): 2740
  Mutation: homology arms contain point mutations to disrupt crRNA binding sites used
  Entrez Gene: PXN
  Tag / fusion protein: linker-EGFP (C terminal on insert)
  Cloning method: Gibson Cloning
Terms and licenses: Academic/Nonprofit Terms; Industry Terms
Depositor comments: This plasmid has been used with locus-specific CRISPR/Cas9 to add an EGFP tag to the C-terminus of human PXN in WTC human induced pluripotent stem cells by the Allen Institute for Cell Science. Linker (AA) sequence: GTSGGS. After protein tagging using this donor template plasmid and CRISPR/Cas9 reagents, transfected cells may exhibit varying intensity levels of fluorescence, likely due to editing precision. To obtain cells of uniform intensity levels, see our protocol for fluorescence-assisted cell sorting and subcloning of transfected cells (https://www.allencell.org/instructional-videos-and-tutorials-for-cell-methods.html) Further, we recommend PCR-based assays for identifying precisely edited clones as previously described (https://www.molbiolcell.org/doi/abs/10.1091/mbc.e17-03-0209) For more information on the entire plasmid collection, please see https://www.addgene.org/allen-institute-cell-science/ . Please visit https://www.biorxiv.org/content/early/2017/03/31/123042 for bioRxiv preprint.
How to cite: AICSDP-1:PXN-EGFP was a gift from Allen Institute for Cell Science (Addgene plasmid # 87420 ; http://n2t.net/addgene:87420 ; RRID:Addgene_87420)
