>Addgene plasmid #87420 | AICSDP-1:PXN-EGFP | depositor partial sequence | sequence record 170440 | PXN Homology Arms and linker-EGFP
CCTCTGCCTGCTGAGTTCCAGTGATTCTCCCGCCTCAGCCTCCCAAGTAGCTGAGATTACAGGCACACGC
CCCCATGCCTGGCTAATTTTTTGTATTTTCAGTAGAGACGGGGTTTCACCATGTTGGCCAAGCTGGTCTT
GAACTCCTGACCTCAGGTGATCCGCCTCCCTTGGCCTCCCAAAGTGCTGGGATTACAAGTGTGAGCCACC
TCACCCGGCCCCTCTCAGAGCCTTTTCTACCTATATGTGATGTGAATCTCCAATGAGAATCTAGGAGGCA
GAGTTTGACTACAGACCAGTGTCACACCTGTGTTTCTGGGAACACTGTTACAGCCACCTGGCTAAGTGCT
CAGGAGTCAGACCTGTGTATGAATCCAGGCTGTGACCTCAGTAGCTGCATGACCCTGGGCAAGTTACTTC
ACCTGTGTGCTTCAGTTGCCTCCCCTGTTGGGAGAACTAAATAATCCCAGCCCTGTGGGAGGCCGAGGTG
GGAGGATTGCAGGAGGCCACATTTGACCAGCATGGGCAATATAGTGAGACCCCCATCTCTACAAAAAAAA
TTTATTTAATAAAATAAAAATGAAAAATGAGCGTTTAGGACAACACGGCACATGGGAAACGCCTAGCAAG
TAGGAGTCACTCCGAGCGTGCCGACTATGCCCACCTCGGCCCCATCACACAGGGTGCAGCTCTAGCCCGA
GGGGCAGCTCCCTGAGCCCCTCTCTCCGCCTGGCAGGAATGCTTCACGCCATTCGTGAACGGCAGCTTCT
TCGAGCACGACGGGCAGCCCTACTGTGAGGTGCACTACCACGAGCGGCGCGGCTCGCTGTGTTCTGGCTG
CCAGAAGCCCATCACCGGCCGCTGCATCACCGCCATGGCCAAGAAGTTCCACCCCGAGCACTTCGTCTGT
GCCTTCTGCCTCAAGCAGCTCAACAAGGGCAACTTCAAGGAGCAGAACGACAAGCCTTACTGTCAGAACT
GCTTACTCAAGCTCTTCTGCGGTACCAGCGGCGGAAGCGTGAGCAAGGGCGAGGAGCTGTTCACCGGGGT
GGTGCCCATCCTGGTCGAGCTGGACGGCGACGTAAACGGCCACAAGTTCAGCGTGTCCGGCGAGGGCGAG
GGCGATGCCACCTACGGCAAGCTGACCCTGAAGTTCATCTGCACCACCGGCAAGCTGCCCGTGCCCTGGC
CCACCCTCGTGACCACCCTGACCTACGGCGTGCAGTGCTTCAGCCGCTACCCCGACCACATGAAGCAGCA
CGACTTCTTCAAGTCCGCCATGCCCGAAGGCTACGTCCAGGAGCGCACCATCTTCTTCAAGGACGACGGC
AACTACAAGACCCGCGCCGAGGTGAAGTTCGAGGGCGACACCCTGGTGAACCGCATCGAGCTGAAGGGCA
TCGACTTCAAGGAGGACGGCAACATCCTGGGGCACAAGCTGGAGTACAACTACAACAGCCACAACGTCTA
TATCATGGCCGACAAGCAGAAGAACGGCATCAAGGTGAACTTCAAGATCCGCCACAACATCGAGGACGGC
AGCGTGCAGCTCGCCGACCACTACCAGCAGAACACCCCCATCGGCGACGGCCCCGTGCTGCTGCCCGACA
ACCACTACCTGAGCACCCAGTCCGCCCTGAGCAAAGACCCCAACGAGAAGCGCGATCACATGGTCCTGCT
GGAGTTCGTGACCGCCGCCGGGATCACTCTCGGCATGGACGAGCTGTACAAGTAATGATAGGTGCCCTGC
CCCTGTCTCTGCCCCCCTTCCCCAGCCAGCATCACCAACTGCGACTGTGACCTAGAGACTTCACCCGGGG
GTGAAGGGGTAAACCCGACTGAAACTGGAACCCTTGTCCTCCGCTGGTGCGGGATGGACAGAGGGCCGTG
AGGGGTCCCCCTGCTTGTCTTCACCCCTGCCAGAGCCTCTGGGCCCCCTCCTCCCTCCTGTAGCTCTCCC
TAGGCTGCCCACTCTCCATCCTCCCCAGGGGTAGAGGCTGGGGGCTCCACCCCAGCCCATGTACGTCCCC
ACGAACTGGCCTGGCCAGCACCCCACACTGGAGCCATCTCTTCCTCATATTTCAGCAGTGCAGCCGGGGG
GCAGGGAAGGGCAGGCAGGGTCTGTTGGGGTCTCTTTTTATCCTTATTCCTCCCCCGACCTAATTGTCTT
TGTTCTGTGATTATTGGGGGACACCCGGCTCCCTCCAGACAATGCCAGCATAAATCCATCCATCCAAAGG
CAGAGAACCAAAGGGGCCATGGAAGGTTCTCTGTGCTCCTCCTACCCTTCCAGTGCCCTAGGCCTGGCGA
CTGCCCCTGCCTTTTAGACCCGCCCTCCCCTTTTATACCTGCTCTTGTTCTACTGAGAAAAGCCTCTCCA
GCAATAATGTTTTCTAGTCACTTCCTCCGTCTCCGTGACGGCGTGCCTGGACACTGTACCGACTTTGATA
GATTTCTACACTGAGGTTTGAATTCATATCGCCTGAGTTGCTTTTACTTCTCTATACAAAATGATTTTGA
AGAGATTTTAAAGACGTTCCCTTTTGTATTCTCTTCCTCATCCACCGCCACTGGGCCTGTCACTGATGGT
GGCTCTGGTGTGAAGTTTGCTTTGTACTGAGGGTTGGGGTGGGGAAGCAATTTGTATTTTATTGTTTCTT
AGCACAAGCAGGTGAACTGGGAGCAGCTCTGTGACTCCCCCTCTTTCACTTCATAGCTCACCAGGACTGT
TTTATAAACT
